Addgene plasmid #76031: GUCY2D gRNA (BRDN0001146790)
Purpose: 3rd generation lentiviral gRNA plasmid targeting human GUCY2D
Depositing lab: John Doench & David Root. Depositing organization: Broad Institute. Publication: Optimized sgRNA design to maximize activity and minimize off-target effects of CRISPR-Cas9. Doench JG, Fusi N, Sullender M, Hegde M, Vaimberg EW, Donovan KF, Smith I, Tothova Z, Wilen C, Orchard R, Virgin HW, Listgarten J, Root DE. Nat Biotechnol. 2016 Jan 18. doi: 10.1038/nbt.3437. PubMed 26780180.
Backbone
  Vector backbone: lentiGuide-Puro
  Backbone manufacturer: Zhang Lab (Addgene plasmid # 52963)
  Vector type: Mammalian Expression, Lentiviral, CRISPR
  Selectable markers: Puromycin
Growth in bacteria
  Bacterial resistance: Ampicillin, 100 μg/mL
  Growth temperature: 37°C
  Growth strain: DH5alpha
  Copy number: High Copy
Gene/Insert
  Gene/Insert name: GUCY2D (alt names: GUCY2D; NM_000180.3)
  gRNA/shRNA sequence: GAAGTCACGGAACTGCATAG
  Species: H. sapiens (human)
  Entrez Gene: GUCY2D (a.k.a. CACD1, CG-E, CORD5, CORD6, CSNB1I, CYGD, GUC1A4, GUC2D, LCA, LCA1, RCD2, RETGC-1, ROS-GC1, ROSGC, retGC)
  Promoter: hU6
  Cloning method: Unknown
  Sequencing primers: 5′ U6-F; 3′ pS2-R
Terms and licenses: Academic/Nonprofit Terms; Industry Terms: Not Available to Industry
Depositor comments: The gRNA was designed to target the following Genbank reference sequence(s): NM_000180.3. Note that this plasmid does NOT contain Cas9. It should be used in conjunction with lentiCas9-Blast (Addgene #52962) or otherwise with cell lines already expressing Cas9. Browse the full kinome gRNA library at http://www.addgene.org/pooled-library/broadgpp-human-kinome/ or visit http://www.broadinstitute.org/rnai/public/ for detailed protocols and information.
How to cite: GUCY2D gRNA (BRDN0001146790) was a gift from John Doench & David Root (Addgene plasmid # 76031 ; http://n2t.net/addgene:76031 ; RRID:Addgene_76031)
