[The description below was written by a language model from this plasmid's Addgene catalogue record and pLannotate feature annotations shown in this document.]
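Description:
GUCY2D gRNA (BRDN0001146790) is a third-generation lentiviral guide RNA plasmid built on the lentiGuide-Puro backbone and designed to direct Streptococcus pyogenes Cas9 to the human GUCY2D gene, which encodes a retinal guanylate cyclase. It is maintained in E. coli as a high-copy plasmid through a ColE1/pUC-type origin with ampicillin selection from the β-lactamase gene. The annotated backbone also carries an f1 origin, an SV40 origin and poly(A) signal, and remnants of lac and T7/T3 promoter elements that are not part of the functional payload.

The lentiviral transfer cassette begins with an RSV promoter fused to a truncated HIV-1 5' LTR, which makes genomic RNA production Tat-independent. This is followed by the Ψ packaging signal with a partial gag sequence, and the Rev response element for Rev-dependent nuclear export. Downstream, a human U6 RNA polymerase III promoter drives the GUCY2D-specific 20-nt spacer joined to the S. pyogenes gRNA scaffold. A cPPT/CTS element that aids nuclear import of the viral genome follows. The EF-1α core promoter with its intron A then expresses puromycin N-acetyltransferase, allowing selection of transduced mammalian cells. A WPRE enhances transcript expression, and the cassette ends in a self-inactivating ΔU3 3' LTR.

The plasmid does not encode Cas9, so it must be paired with a separate Cas9 vector such as lentiCas9-Blast or used in cells that already express Cas9. According to the record, the guide was designed against the GUCY2D reference transcript and is associated with a human kinome gRNA library. It is suited to knockout studies of GUCY2D in human cells.
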