Features (pLannotate 1.2.2; 29 found; start..end, strand, type, name):
     14..80      +  CDS            small t antigen (fragment): SV40 (simian virus 40) small t antigen
    106..317     +  promoter       EF-1α core promoter: core promoter for human elongation factor EF-1α
    318..1256    +  intron         EF-1α intron A: intron upstream of the start codon of human EF-1α
   1278..1877    +  CDS            PuroR (fragment): puromycin N-acetyltransferase; pac from Streptomyces; confers resistance to puromycin
   1893..2481    +  misc_feature   WPRE: woodchuck hepatitis virus posttranscriptional regulatory element
   2532..2551    +  misc_feature   cPPT/CTS (fragment): central polypurine tract and central termination sequence of HIV-1
   2553..2786    +  LTR            3' LTR (ΔU3): self-inactivating 3' long terminal repeat (LTR) from HIV-1
   2864..2985    +  polyA_signal   SV40 poly(A) signal: SV40 polyadenylation signal
   3025..3160    +  rep_origin     SV40 ori: SV40 origin of replication
   3181..3199    -  promoter       T7 promoter: promoter for bacteriophage T7 RNA polymerase
   3207..3362    +  CDS            lacZα (fragment): LacZα fragment of β-galactosidase; lacZ fragment
   3367..3795    +  rep_origin     f1 ori (sequence partly withheld): f1 bacteriophage origin of replication; arrow indicates direction of (+) strand synthesis
   3848..3952    +  promoter       AmpR promoter: bla
   3953..4813    +  CDS            AmpR: β-lactamase; bla; confers resistance to ampicillin, carbenicillin, and related antibiotics
   4984..5572    +  rep_origin     ori: high-copy-number ColE1/pMB1/pBR322/pUC origin of replication
   5755..5847    +  CDS            lacI (fragment): lac repressor; lacI; The lac repressor binds to the lac operator to inhibit transcription in E. coli. This inhibition can be relieved by adding lactose or isopropyl-β-D-thiogalactopyranoside (IPTG).
   5860..5881    +  protein_bind   CAP binding site: CAP binding activates transcription in the presence of cAMP. E. coli catabolite activator protein
   5896..5926    +  promoter       lac promoter: promoter for the E. coli lac operon
   5934..5950    +  protein_bind   lac operator: The lac repressor binds to the lac operator to inhibit transcription in E. coli. This inhibition can be relieved by adding lactose or isopropyl-β-D-thiogalactopyranoside (IPTG). lac repressor encoded by lacI
   5995..6013    +  promoter       T3 promoter: promoter for bacteriophage T3 RNA polymerase
   6041..6267    +  promoter       RSV promoter: Rous sarcoma virus enhancer/promoter
   6268..6448    +  LTR            5' LTR (truncated): truncated 5' long terminal repeat (LTR) from HIV-1
   6495..6620    +  misc_feature   HIV-1 Ψ: packaging signal of human immunodeficiency virus type 1
   6604..6967    +  CDS            HIV-1 gag (fragment): gag protein from human immunodeficiency virus 1; gag
   7113..7346    +  misc_feature   RRE: The Rev response element (RRE) of HIV-1 allows for Rev-dependent mRNA export from the nucleus to the cytoplasm.
   7723..7749    +  CDS            Rev (fragment): human immunodeficiency virus 1 (HIV-1) Rev protein; rev; enhances nuclear export of unspliced and incompletely spliced viral mRNAs
   7753..7993    +  promoter       U6 promoter: RNA polymerase III promoter for human U6 snRNA
   8023..8098    +  misc_RNA       gRNA scaffold: guide RNA scaffold for the Streptococcus pyogenes CRISPR/Cas9 system
   8154..8271    +  misc_feature   cPPT/CTS: central polypurine tract and central termination sequence of HIV-1
>Addgene plasmid #76031 | GUCY2D gRNA (BRDN0001146790) | addgene full sequence | sequence record 185048 | Addgene Assembled Sequence
CCCGGGTGCAAAGATGGATAAAGTTTTAAACAGAGAGGAATCTTTGCAGCTAATGGACCTTCTAGGTCTT
GAAAGGAGTGGGAATTGGCTCCGGTGCCCGTCAGTGGGCAGAGCGCACATCGCCCACAGTCCCCGAGAAG
TTGGGGGGAGGGGTCGGCAATTGATCCGGTGCCTAGAGAAGGTGGCGCGGGGTAAACTGGGAAAGTGATG
TCGTGTACTGGCTCCGCCTTTTTCCCGAGGGTGGGGGAGAACCGTATATAAGTGCAGTAGTCGCCGTGAA
CGTTCTTTTTCGCAACGGGTTTGCCGCCAGAACACAGGTAAGTGCCGTGTGTGGTTCCCGCGGGCCTGGC
CTCTTTACGGGTTATGGCCCTTGCGTGCCTTGAATTACTTCCACCTGGCTGCAGTACGTGATTCTTGATC
CCGAGCTTCGGGTTGGAAGTGGGTGGGAGAGTTCGAGGCCTTGCGCTTAAGGAGCCCCTTCGCCTCGTGC
TTGAGTTGAGGCCTGGCCTGGGCGCTGGGGCCGCCGCGTGCGAATCTGGTGGCACCTTCGCGCCTGTCTC
GCTGCTTTCGATAAGTCTCTAGCCATTTAAAATTTTTGATGACCTGCTGCGACGCTTTTTTTCTGGCAAG
ATAGTCTTGTAAATGCGGGCCAAGATCTGCACACTGGTATTTCGGTTTTTGGGGCCGCGGGCGGCGACGG
GGCCCGTGCGTCCCAGCGCACATGTTCGGCGAGGCGGGGCCTGCGAGCGCGGCCACCGAGAATCGGACGG
GGGTAGTCTCAAGCTGGCCGGCCTGCTCTGGTGCCTGGCCTCGCGCCGCCGTGTATCGCCCCGCCCTGGG
CGGCAAGGCTGGCCCGGTCGGCACCAGTTGCGTGAGCGGAAAGATGGCCGCTTCCCGGCCCTGCTGCAGG
GAGCTCAAAATGGAGGACGCGGCGCTCGGGAGAGCGGGCGGGTGAGTCACCCACACAAAGGAAAAGGGCC
TTTCCGTCCTCAGCCGTCGCTTCATGTGACTCCACGGAGTACCGGGCGCCGTCCAGGCACCTCGATTAGT
TCTCGAGCTTTTGGAGTACGTCGTCTTTAGGTTGGGGGGAGGGGTTTTATGCGATGGAGTTTCCCCACAC
TGAGTGGGTGGAGACTGAAGTTAGGCCAGCTTGGCACTTGATGTAATTCTCCTTGGAATTTGCCCTTTTT
GAGTTTGGATCTTGGTTCATTCTCAAGCCTCAGACAGTGGTTCAAAGTTTTTTTCTTCCATTTCAGGTGT
CGTGACGTACGGCCACCATGACCGAGTACAAGCCCACGGTGCGCCTCGCCACCCGCGACGACGTCCCCAG
GGCCGTACGCACCCTCGCCGCCGCGTTCGCCGACTACCCCGCCACGCGCCACACCGTCGATCCGGACCGC
CACATCGAGCGGGTCACCGAGCTGCAAGAACTCTTCCTCACGCGCGTCGGGCTCGACATCGGCAAGGTGT
GGGTCGCGGACGACGGCGCCGCCGTGGCGGTCTGGACCACGCCGGAGAGCGTCGAAGCGGGGGCGGTGTT
CGCCGAGATCGGCCCGCGCATGGCCGAGTTGAGCGGTTCCCGGCTGGCCGCGCAGCAACAGATGGAAGGC
CTCCTGGCGCCGCACCGGCCCAAGGAGCCCGCGTGGTTCCTGGCCACCGTCGGAGTCTCGCCCGACCACC
AGGGCAAGGGTCTGGGCAGCGCCGTCGTGCTCCCCGGAGTGGAGGCGGCCGAGCGCGCCGGGGTGCCCGC
CTTCCTGGAGACCTCCGCGCCCCGCAACCTCCCCTTCTACGAGCGGCTCGGCTTCACCGTCACCGCCGAC
GTCGAGGTGCCCGAAGGACCGCGCACCTGGTGCATGACCCGCAAGCCCGGTGCCTGAACGCGTTAAGTCG
ACAATCAACCTCTGGATTACAAAATTTGTGAAAGATTGACTGGTATTCTTAACTATGTTGCTCCTTTTAC
GCTATGTGGATACGCTGCTTTAATGCCTTTGTATCATGCTATTGCTTCCCGTATGGCTTTCATTTTCTCC
TCCTTGTATAAATCCTGGTTGCTGTCTCTTTATGAGGAGTTGTGGCCCGTTGTCAGGCAACGTGGCGTGG
TGTGCACTGTGTTTGCTGACGCAACCCCCACTGGTTGGGGCATTGCCACCACCTGTCAGCTCCTTTCCGG
GACTTTCGCTTTCCCCCTCCCTATTGCCACGGCGGAACTCATCGCCGCCTGCCTTGCCCGCTGCTGGACA
GGGGCTCGGCTGTTGGGCACTGACAATTCCGTGGTGTTGTCGGGGAAATCATCGTCCTTTCCTTGGCTGC
TCGCCTGTGTTGCCACCTGGATTCTGCGCGGGACGTCCTTCTGCTACGTCCCTTCGGCCCTCAATCCAGC
GGACCTTCCTTCCCGCGGCCTGCTGCCGGCTCTGCGGCCTCTTCCGCGTCTTCGCCTTCGCCCTCAGACG
AGTCGGATCTCCCTTTGGGCCGCCTCCCCGCGTCGACTTTAAGACCAATGACTTACAAGGCAGCTGTAGA
TCTTAGCCACTTTTTAAAAGAAAAGGGGGGACTGGAAGGGCTAATTCACTCCCAACGAAGACAAGATCTG
CTTTTTGCTTGTACTGGGTCTCTCTGGTTAGACCAGATCTGAGCCTGGGAGCTCTCTGGCTAACTAGGGA
ACCCACTGCTTAAGCCTCAATAAAGCTTGCCTTGAGTGCTTCAAGTAGTGTGTGCCCGTCTGTTGTGTGA
CTCTGGTAACTAGAGATCCCTCAGACCCTTTTAGTCAGTGTGGAAAATCTCTAGCAGTACGTATAGTAGT
TCATGTCATCTTATTATTCAGTATTTATAACTTGCAAAGAAATGAATATCAGAGAGTGAGAGGAACTTGT
TTATTGCAGCTTATAATGGTTACAAATAAAGCAATAGCATCACAAATTTCACAAATAAAGCATTTTTTTC
ACTGCATTCTAGTTGTGGTTTGTCCAAACTCATCAATGTATCTTATCATGTCTGGCTCTAGCTATCCCGC
CCCTAACTCCGCCCATCCCGCCCCTAACTCCGCCCAGTTCCGCCCATTCTCCGCCCCATGGCTGACTAAT
TTTTTTTATTTATGCAGAGGCCGAGGCCGCCTCGGCCTCTGAGCTATTCCAGAAGTAGTGAGGAGGCTTT
TTTGGAGGCCTAGGGACGTACCCAATTCGCCCTATAGTGAGTCGTATTACGCGCGCTCACTGGCCGTCGT
TTTACAACGTCGTGACTGGGAAAACCCTGGCGTTACCCAACTTAATCGCCTTGCAGCACATCCCCCTTTC
GCCAGCTGGCGTAATAGCGAAGAGGCCCGCACCGATCGCCCTTCCCAACAGTTGCGCAGCCTGAATGGCG
AATGGG
[124 nt withheld, positions 3367-3490]
C
[91 nt withheld, positions 3492-3582]
A
[49 nt withheld, positions 3584-3632]
CCTTTGACGTTGGAGTCCACGTTCTTT
[37 nt withheld, positions 3660-3696]
ACCCTATCTCGGTCTATTCTTTTGATTTATAAGGGATTTTGCCGATTTCGGCCTATTGGTTAAAAAATGA
GCTGATTTAACAAAAATTTAACGCGAATTTTAACAAAATATTAACGCTTACAATTTAGGTGGCACTTTTC
GGGGAAATGTGCGCGGAACCCCTATTTGTTTATTTTTCTAAATACATTCAAATATGTATCCGCTCATGAG
ACAATAACCCTGATAAATGCTTCAATAATATTGAAAAAGGAAGAGTATGAGTATTCAACATTTCCGTGTC
GCCCTTATTCCCTTTTTTGCGGCATTTTGCCTTCCTGTTTTTGCTCACCCAGAAACGCTGGTGAAAGTAA
AAGATGCTGAAGATCAGTTGGGTGCACGAGTGGGTTACATCGAACTGGATCTCAACAGCGGTAAGATCCT
TGAGAGTTTTCGCCCCGAAGAACGTTTTCCAATGATGAGCACTTTTAAAGTTCTGCTATGTGGCGCGGTA
TTATCCCGTATTGACGCCGGGCAAGAGCAACTCGGTCGCCGCATACACTATTCTCAGAATGACTTGGTTG
AGTACTCACCAGTCACAGAAAAGCATCTTACGGATGGCATGACAGTAAGAGAATTATGCAGTGCTGCCAT
AACCATGAGTGATAACACTGCGGCCAACTTACTTCTGACAACGATCGGAGGACCGAAGGAGCTAACCGCT
TTTTTGCACAACATGGGGGATCATGTAACTCGCCTTGATCGTTGGGAACCGGAGCTGAATGAAGCCATAC
CAAACGACGAGCGTGACACCACGATGCCTGTAGCAATGGCAACAACGTTGCGCAAACTATTAACTGGCGA
ACTACTTACTCTAGCTTCCCGGCAACAATTAATAGACTGGATGGAGGCGGATAAAGTTGCAGGACCACTT
CTGCGCTCGGCCCTTCCGGCTGGCTGGTTTATTGCTGATAAATCTGGAGCCGGTGAGCGTGGGTCTCGCG
GTATCATTGCAGCACTGGGGCCAGATGGTAAGCCCTCCCGTATCGTAGTTATCTACACGACGGGGAGTCA
GGCAACTATGGATGAACGAAATAGACAGATCGCTGAGATAGGTGCCTCACTGATTAAGCATTGGTAACTG
TCAGACCAAGTTTACTCATATATACTTTAGATTGATTTAAAACTTCATTTTTAATTTAAAAGGATCTAGG
TGAAGATCCTTTTTGATAATCTCATGACCAAAATCCCTTAACGTGAGTTTTCGTTCCACTGAGCGTCAGA
CCCCGTAGAAAAGATCAAAGGATCTTCTTGAGATCCTTTTTTTCTGCGCGTAATCTGCTGCTTGCAAACA
AAAAAACCACCGCTACCAGCGGTGGTTTGTTTGCCGGATCAAGAGCTACCAACTCTTTTTCCGAAGGTAA
CTGGCTTCAGCAGAGCGCAGATACCAAATACTGTTCTTCTAGTGTAGCCGTAGTTAGGCCACCACTTCAA
GAACTCTGTAGCACCGCCTACATACCTCGCTCTGCTAATCCTGTTACCAGTGGCTGCTGCCAGTGGCGAT
AAGTCGTGTCTTACCGGGTTGGACTCAAGACGATAGTTACCGGATAAGGCGCAGCGGTCGGGCTGAACGG
GGGGTTCGTGCACACAGCCCAGCTTGGAGCGAACGACCTACACCGAACTGAGATACCTACAGCGTGAGCT
ATGAGAAAGCGCCACGCTTCCCGAAGGGAGAAAGGCGGACAGGTATCCGGTAAGCGGCAGGGTCGGAACA
GGAGAGCGCACGAGGGAGCTTCCAGGGGGAAACGCCTGGTATCTTTATAGTCCTGTCGGGTTTCGCCACC
TCTGACTTGAGCGTCGATTTTTGTGATGCTCGTCAGGGGGGCGGAGCCTATGGAAAAACGCCAGCAACGC
GGCCTTTTTACGGTTCCTGGCCTTTTGCTGGCCTTTTGCTCACATGTTCTTTCCTGCGTTATCCCCTGAT
TCTGTGGATAACCGTATTACCGCCTTTGAGTGAGCTGATACCGCTCGCCGCAGCCGAACGACCGAGCGCA
GCGAGTCAGTGAGCGAGGAAGCGGAAGAGCGCCCAATACGCAAACCGCCTCTCCCCGCGCGTTGGCCGAT
TCATTAATGCAGCTGGCACGACAGGTTTCCCGACTGGAAAGCGGGCAGTGAGCGCAACGCAATTAATGTG
AGTTAGCTCACTCATTAGGCACCCCAGGCTTTACACTTTATGCTTCCGGCTCGTATGTTGTGTGGAATTG
TGAGCGGATAACAATTTCACACAGGAAACAGCTATGACCATGATTACGCCAAGCGCGCAATTAACCCTCA
CTAAAGGGAACAAAAGCTGGAGCTGCAAGCTTAATGTAGTCTTATGCAATACTCTTGTAGTCTTGCAACA
TGGTAACGATGAGTTAGCAACATGCCTTACAAGGAGAGAAAAAGCACCGTGCATGCCGATTGGTGGAAGT
AAGGTGGTACGATCGTGCCTTATTAGGAAGGCAACAGACGGGTCTGACATGGATTGGACGAACCACTGAA
TTGCCGCATTGCAGAGATATTGTATTTAAGTGCCTAGCTCGATACATAAACGGGTCTCTCTGGTTAGACC
AGATCTGAGCCTGGGAGCTCTCTGGCTAACTAGGGAACCCACTGCTTAAGCCTCAATAAAGCTTGCCTTG
AGTGCTTCAAGTAGTGTGTGCCCGTCTGTTGTGTGACTCTGGTAACTAGAGATCCCTCAGACCCTTTTAG
TCAGTGTGGAAAATCTCTAGCAGTGGCGCCCGAACAGGGACTTGAAAGCGAAAGGGAAACCAGAGGAGCT
CTCTCGACGCAGGACTCGGCTTGCTGAAGCGCGCACGGCAAGAGGCGAGGGGCGGCGACTGGTGAGTACG
CCAAAAATTTTGACTAGCGGAGGCTAGAAGGAGAGAGATGGGTGCGAGAGCGTCAGTATTAAGCGGGGGA
GAATTAGATCGCGATGGGAAAAAATTCGGTTAAGGCCAGGGGGAAAGAAAAAATATAAATTAAAACATAT
AGTATGGGCAAGCAGGGAGCTAGAACGATTCGCAGTTAATCCTGGCCTGTTAGAAACATCAGAAGGCTGT
AGACAAATACTGGGACAGCTACAACCATCCCTTCAGACAGGATCAGAAGAACTTAGATCATTATATAATA
CAGTAGCAACCCTCTATTGTGTGCATCAAAGGATAGAGATAAAAGACACCAAGGAAGCTTTAGACAAGAT
AGAGGAAGAGCAAAACAAAAGTAAGACCACCGCACAGCAAGCGGCCGCTGATCTTCAGACCTGGAGGAGG
AGATATGAGGGACAATTGGAGAAGTGAATTATATAAATATAAAGTAGTAAAAATTGAACCATTAGGAGTA
GCACCCACCAAGGCAAAGAGAAGAGTGGTGCAGAGAGAAAAAAGAGCAGTGGGAATAGGAGCTTTGTTCC
TTGGGTTCTTGGGAGCAGCAGGAAGCACTATGGGCGCAGCGTCAATGACGCTGACGGTACAGGCCAGACA
ATTATTGTCTGGTATAGTGCAGCAGCAGAACAATTTGCTGAGGGCTATTGAGGCGCAACAGCATCTGTTG
CAACTCACAGTCTGGGGCATCAAGCAGCTCCAGGCAAGAATCCTGGCTGTGGAAAGATACCTAAAGGATC
AACAGCTCCTGGGGATTTGGGGTTGCTCTGGAAAACTCATTTGCACCACTGCTGTGCCTTGGAATGCTAG
TTGGAGTAATAAATCTCTGGAACAGATTTGGAATCACACGACCTGGATGGAGTGGGACAGAGAAATTAAC
AATTACACAAGCTTAATACACTCCTTAATTGAAGAATCGCAAAACCAGCAAGAAAAGAATGAACAAGAAT
TATTGGAATTAGATAAATGGGCAAGTTTGTGGAATTGGTTTAACATAACAAATTGGCTGTGGTATATAAA
ATTATTCATAATGATAGTAGGAGGCTTGGTAGGTTTAAGAATAGTTTTTGCTGTACTTTCTATAGTGAAT
AGAGTTAGGCAGGGATATTCACCATTATCGTTTCAGACCCACCTCCCAACCCCGAGGGGACCCAGAGAGG
GCCTATTTCCCATGATTCCTTCATATTTGCATATACGATACAAGGCTGTTAGAGAGATAATTAGAATTAA
TTTGACTGTAAACACAAAGATATTAGTACAAAATACGTGACGTAGAAAGTAATAATTTCTTGGGTAGTTT
GCAGTTTTAAAATTATGTTTTAAAATGGACTATCATATGCTTACCGTAACTTGAAAGTATTTCGATTTCT
TGGCTTTATATATCTTGTGGAAAGGACGAAACACCGGAAGTCACGGAACTGCATAGGTTTTAGAGCTAGA
AATAGCAAGTTAAAATAAGGCTAGTCCGTTATCAACTTGAAAAAGTGGCACCGAGTCGGTGCTTTTTTAA
GCTTGGCGTAACTAGATCTTGAGACAAATGGCAGTATTCATCCACAATTTTAAAAGAAAAGGGGGGATTG
GGGGGTACAGTGCAGGGGAAAGAATAGTAGACATAATAGCAACAGACATACAAACTAAAGAATTACAAAA
ACAAATTACAAAAATTCAAAATTTTCGGGTTTATTACAGGGACAGCAGAGATCCACTTTGGCGCCGGCTC
GAGGGGG
