>Addgene plasmid #76031 | GUCY2D gRNA (BRDN0001146790) | depositor partial sequence | sequence record 143491 | Target Sequence
GAAGTCACGGAACTGCATAG
