>Addgene plasmid #76031 | GUCY2D gRNA (BRDN0001146790) | addgene partial sequence | sequence record 185047 | hU6-F
TAGAAAGTAATAATTTCTTGGGTAGTTTGCAGTTTTAAAATTATGTTTTAAAATGGACTATCATATGCTT
ACCGTAACTTGAAAGTATTTCGATTTCTTGGCTTTATATATCTTGTGGAAAGGACGAAACACCGGAAGTC
ACGGAACTGCATAGGTTTTAGAGCTAGAAATAGCAAGTTAAAATAAGGCTAGTCCGTTATCAACTTGAAA
AAGTGGCACCGAGTCGGTGCTTTTTTAAGCTTGGCGTAACTAGATCTTGAGACAAATGGCAGTATTCATC
CACAATTTTAAAAGAAAAGGGGGGATTGGGGGGTACAGTGCAGGGGAAAGAATAGTAGACATAATAGCAA
CAGACATACAAACTAAAGAATTACAAAAACAAATTACAAAAATTCAAAATTTTCGGGTTTATTACAGGGA
CAGCAGAGATCCACTTTGGCGCCGGCTCGAGGGGGCCCGGGTGCAAAGATGGATAAAGTTTTAAACAGAG
AGGAATCTTTGCAGCTAATGGACCTTCTAGGTCTTGAAAGGAGTGGGAATTGGCTCCGGTGCCCGTCAGT
GGGCAGAGCG
